Addgene plasmid #83162: Hs.KRAS4b R73E
Purpose: Gateway ORF Entry clone of human KRAS4B [NM_004985.4 ] with stop codon (for native or N-terminal fusions), R73E mutation
Depositing lab: Dominic Esposito. Depositing organization: National Cancer Institute (NCI).
Backbone
  Vector backbone: pDonor-255
  Backbone size w/o insert (bp): 2693
  Vector type: Gateway Entry Clone
Growth in bacteria
  Bacterial resistance: Spectinomycin, 50 μg/mL
  Growth temperature: 37°C
  Growth strain: DH10B
  Copy number: High Copy
Gene/Insert
  Gene/Insert name: KRAS
  Species: H. sapiens (human)
  Insert size (bp): 567
  Mutation: R73E
  GenBank ID: NM_004985.4
  Entrez Gene: KRAS (a.k.a. 'C-K-RAS, C-K-RAS, CFC2, K-RAS2A, K-RAS2B, K-RAS4A, K-RAS4B, K-Ras, K-Ras 2, KI-RAS, KRAS1, KRAS2, NS, NS3, OES, RALD, RASK2, c-Ki-ras, c-Ki-ras2)
  Cloning method: Gateway Cloning
  Sequencing primers: 5′ M13F 23-mer (5'-CCCAGTCACGACGTTGTAAAACG); 3′ attLR 23-mer (5'-TAACATCAGAGATTTTGAGACAC)
Terms and licenses: Academic/Nonprofit Terms; Industry Terms: Not Available to Industry
How to cite: Hs.KRAS4b R73E was a gift from Dominic Esposito (Addgene plasmid # 83162 ; http://n2t.net/addgene:83162 ; RRID:Addgene_83162)
