[The description below was written by a language model from this plasmid's Addgene catalogue record and pLannotate feature annotations shown in this document.]
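Description:
Hs.KRAS4b R73E is a Gateway entry clone built on the pDonor-255 backbone and carrying the human KRAS4B open reading frame with an R73E substitution. The full sequence record is about 3.3 kb, consistent with a 2.7 kb backbone plus a 567 bp insert. It is a bacterial propagation plasmid only. Replication relies on a high-copy ColE1/pUC-type origin, and selection uses the aadA (SmR) aminoglycoside adenylyltransferase gene, which confers spectinomycin resistance. This gene appears to be driven by a fragment of a class 1 integron Pc promoter annotated upstream. Short remnants of lacZα, lacI and a gentamicin resistance gene are also annotated, but they are fragments and presumably non-functional. rrnB T1 and T2 terminators lie upstream of the cloning region, where they typically insulate the insert from read-through transcription.

The K-Ras coding sequence is flanked by two attL recombination sites. The annotation software labels these as attL3 on the 5′ side and a fragment of attL2 on the 3′ side, so the exact identity of the upstream site should be checked against the sequence rather than assumed. No promoter for expressing KRAS is present, as expected for an entry clone. The ORF is meant to be moved by LR recombination into destination vectors that supply the promoter and any tags. Because the insert keeps its stop codon, it suits native expression or N-terminal fusions but not C-terminal tagging. This also preserves the native C-terminus of KRAS4B, which undergoes processing needed for membrane association. The record does not state the functional rationale for the R73E mutation; the clone serves as a source for producing or expressing this KRAS variant.
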