Features (pLannotate 1.2.2; 11 found; start..end, strand, type, name):
     18..54      -  CDS            lacZα (fragment): LacZα fragment of β-galactosidase; lacZ fragment
     85..180     +  protein_bind   attL3: mutant version of attL; recombination site for the Gateway® LR reaction LR Clonase™
    186..752     +  CDS            K-Ras: human small GTPase proto-oncoprotein
    757..850     -  protein_bind   attL2 (fragment): mutant version of attL; recombination site for the Gateway® LR reaction LR Clonase™
    965..988     +  promoter       Pc promoter (fragment): intI1 (promoter lies within the coding sequence); class 1 integron promoter
   1164..1220    +  CDS            GmR (fragment): gentamycin acetyltransferase; aacC1; confers resistance to gentamycin
   1227..2018    +  CDS            SmR: aminoglycoside adenylyltransferase (Murphy, 1985); aadA; confers resistance to spectinomycin and streptomycin
   2111..2699    +  rep_origin     ori: high-copy-number ColE1/pMB1/pBR322/pUC origin of replication
   2882..2974    +  CDS            lacI (fragment): lac repressor; lacI; The lac repressor binds to the lac operator to inhibit transcription in E. coli. This inhibition can be relieved by adding lactose or isopropyl-β-D-thiogalactopyranoside (IPTG).
   3029..3056    -  terminator     rrnB T2 terminator: transcription terminator T2 from the E. coli rrnB gene
   3188..3231    +  terminator     rrnB T1 terminator: Escherichia coli rrnB; transcription terminator T1 from the E. coli rrnB gene
>Addgene plasmid #83162 | Hs.KRAS4b R73E | depositor full sequence | sequence record 158125 | Full Sequence
TTAACGCTAGCATGGATGTTTTCCCAGTCACGACGTTGTAAAACGACGGCCAGTCTTAAAATTCGAGCTC
GGTCCGAGGATCCGAAATAATGATTTTATTTTGACTGATAGTGACCTGTTCGTTGCAACAAATTGATAAG
CAATGCTTTTTTATAATGCCAACTTTGTACAAAAAAGTTGGCACCATGACTGAATATAAACTTGTGGTAG
TTGGAGCTGGTGGCGTAGGCAAGAGTGCCTTGACGATACAGCTAATTCAGAATCATTTTGTGGACGAATA
TGATCCAACAATAGAGGATTCCTACAGGAAGCAAGTAGTAATTGATGGAGAAACCTGTCTCTTGGATATT
CTCGACACAGCAGGTCAAGAGGAGTACAGTGCAATGAGGGACCAGTACATGGAGACTGGGGAGGGCTTTC
TTTGTGTATTTGCCATAAATAATACTAAATCATTTGAAGATATTCACCATTATAGAGAACAAATTAAAAG
AGTTAAGGACTCTGAAGATGTACCTATGGTCCTAGTAGGAAATAAATGTGATTTGCCTTCTAGAACAGTA
GACACAAAACAGGCTCAGGACTTAGCAAGAAGTTATGGAATTCCTTTTATTGAAACATCAGCAAAGACAA
GACAGGGTGTTGATGATGCCTTCTATACATTAGTTCGAGAAATTCGAAAACATAAAGAAAAGATGAGCAA
AGATGGTAAAAAGAAGAAAAAGAAGTCAAAGACAAAGTGTGTAATTATGTAATCAACTTTCTTGTACAAA
GTTGGCATTATAGGAAAGCATTGCTTATCAATTTGTTGCAACGAACAGGTCACTATCAGTCAAAATAAAA
TCATTATTTGCATGCAAGCTTAGATCCTCTAGACCAGCCAGGACAGAAATGCCTCGACTTCGCTGCTACC
CAAGGTTGCCGGGTGACGCACACCGTGGAAACGGATGAAGGCACGAACCCAGTGGACATAAGCCTGTTCG
GTTCGTAAGCTGTAATGCAAGTAGCGTATGCGCTCACGCAACTGGTCCAGAACCTTGACCGAACGCAGCG
GTGGTAACGGCGCAGTGGCGGTTTTCATGGCTTGTTATGACTGTTTTTTTGGGGTACAGTCTATGCCTCG
GGCATCCAAGCAGCAAGCGCGTTACGCCGTGGGTCGATGTTTGATGTTATGGAGCAGCAACGATGTTACG
CAGCAGGGCAGTCGCCCTAAAACAAAGTTAAACATTATGAGGGAAGCGGTGATCGCCGAAGTATCGACTC
AACTATCAGAGGTAGTTGGCGTCATCGAGCGCCATCTCGAACCGACGTTGCTGGCCGTACATTTGTACGG
CTCCGCAGTGGATGGCGGCCTGAAGCCACACAGTGATATTGATTTGCTGGTTACGGTGACCGTAAGGCTT
GATGAAACAACGCGGCGAGCTTTGATCAACGACCTTTTGGAAACTTCGGCTTCCCCTGGAGAGAGCGAGA
TTCTCCGCGCTGTAGAAGTCACCATTGTTGTGCACGACGACATCATTCCGTGGCGTTATCCAGCTAAGCG
CGAACTGCAATTTGGAGAATGGCAGCGCAATGACATTCTTGCAGGTATCTTCGAGCCAGCCACGATCGAC
ATTGATCTGGCTATCTTGCTGACAAAAGCAAGAGAACATAGCGTTGCCTTGGTAGGTCCAGCGGCGGAGG
AACTCTTTGATCCGGTTCCTGAACAGGATCTATTTGAGGCGCTAAATGAAACCTTAACGCTATGGAACTC
GCCGCCCGACTGGGCTGGCGATGAGCGAAATGTAGTGCTTACGTTGTCCCGCATTTGGTACAGCGCAGTA
ACCGGCAAAATCGCGCCGAAGGATGTCGCTGCCGACTGGGCAATGGAGCGCCTGCCGGCCCAGTATCAGC
CCGTCATACTTGAAGCTAGACAGGCTTATCTTGGACAAGAAGAAGATCGCTTGGCCTCGCGCGCAGATCA
GTTGGAAGAATTTGTCCACTACGTGAAAGGCGAGATCACCAAGGTAGTCGGCAAATAACCCTCGAGCCAC
CCATGACCAAAATCCCTTAACGTGAGTTACGCGTCGTTCCACTGAGCGTCAGACCCCGTAGAAAAGATCA
AAGGATCTTCTTGAGATCCTTTTTTTCTGCGCGTAATCTGCTGCTTGCAAACAAAAAAACCACCGCTACC
AGCGGTGGTTTGTTTGCCGGATCAAGAGCTACCAACTCTTTTTCCGAAGGTAACTGGCTTCAGCAGAGCG
CAGATACCAAATACTGTCCTTCTAGTGTAGCCGTAGTTAGGCCACCACTTCAAGAACTCTGTAGCACCGC
CTACATACCTCGCTCTGCTAATCCTGTTACCAGTGGCTGCTGCCAGTGGCGATAAGTCGTGTCTTACCGG
GTTGGACTCAAGACGATAGTTACCGGATAAGGCGCAGCGGTCGGGCTGAACGGGGGGTTCGTGCACACAG
CCCAGCTTGGAGCGAACGACCTACACCGAACTGAGATACCTACAGCGTGAGCATTGAGAAAGCGCCACGC
TTCCCGAAGGGAGAAAGGCGGACAGGTATCCGGTAAGCGGCAGGGTCGGAACAGGAGAGCGCACGAGGGA
GCTTCCAGGGGGAAACGCCTGGTATCTTTATAGTCCTGTCGGGTTTCGCCACCTCTGACTTGAGCGTCGA
TTTTTGTGATGCTCGTCAGGGGGGCGGAGCCTATGGAAAAACGCCAGCAACGCGGCCTTTTTACGGTTCC
TGGCCTTTTGCTGGCCTTTTGCTCACATGTTCTTTCCTGCGTTATCCCCTGATTCTGTGGATAACCGTAT
TACCGCCTTTGAGTGAGCTGATACCGCTCGCCGCAGCCGAACGACCGAGCGCAGCGAGTCAGTGAGCGAG
GAAGCGGAAGAGCGCCCAATACGCAAACCGCCTCTCCCCGCGCGTTGGCCGATTCATTAATGCAGCTGGC
ACGACAGGTTTCCCGACTGGAAAGCGGGCAGTGAGCGCAACGCAATTAATACGCGTACCGCTAGCCAGGA
AGAGTTTGTAGAAACGCAAAAAGGCCATCCGTCAGGATGGCCTTCTGCTTAGTTTGATGCCTGGCAGTTT
ATGGCGGGCGTCCTGCCCGCCACCCTCCGGGCCGTTGCTTCACAACGTTCAAATCCGCTCCCGGCGGATT
TGTCCTACTCAGGAGAGCGTTCACCGACAAACAACAGATAAAACGAAAGGCCCAGTCTTCCGACTGAGCC
TTTCGTTTTATTTGATGCCTGGCAGTTCCCTACTCTCGCG
