>Addgene plasmid #83162 | Hs.KRAS4b R73E | addgene partial sequence | sequence record 159203 | M13pUC-Fwd 5'-CCCAGTCACGACGTTGTAAAACG-3'
TTCGAGCTCGGTCCGAGGATCCGAAATAATGATTTTATTTTGACTGATAGTGACCTGTTCGTTGCAACAA
ATTGATAAGCAATGCTTTTTTATAATGCCAACTTTGTACAAAAAAGTTGGCACCATGACTGAATATAAAC
TTGTGGTAGTTGGAGCTGGTGGCGTAGGCAAGAGTGCCTTGACGATACAGCTAATTCAGAATCATTTTGT
GGACGAATATGATCCAACAATAGAGGATTCCTACAGGAAGCAAGTAGTAATTGATGGAGAAACCTGTCTC
TTGGATATTCTCGACACAGCAGGTCAAGAGGAGTACAGTGCAATGAGGGACCAGTACATGGAGACTGGGG
AGGGCTTTCTTTGTGTATTTGCCATAAATAATACTAAATCATTTGAAGATATTCACCATTATAGAGAACA
AATTAAAAGAGTTAAGGACTCTGAAGATGTACCTATGGTCCTAGTAGGAAATAAATGTGATTTGCCTTCT
AGAACAGTAGACACAAAACAGGCTCAGGACTTAGCAAGAAGTTATGGAATTCCTTTTATTGAAACATCAG
CAAAGACAA
